>Addgene plasmid #65134 | pYTK027 | depositor full sequence | sequence record 110187 | Full Sequence
TCGGTCTCAAACGGTGTTGTTATCCGATACAACCGGATATTTTTCTTTTAATGAGTCTAAACCGTGATAG
CTTCAGGTTAATACAATCAAAAAAAGCTCAAATATTCTTTTAATGCCGCGTTCACAGATTCCAATTGAAT
ACAACTAGGTAGTTCATTATATGAAGCCTTTGCTACTATTTTTCACTATAGTCTGCCTTCACCTTAATGC
AGACATCCACATATTTTAATCACTTTAAAATAAAAAGGAAGATATATTAGAAGCTATGATCCAATCTGTA
AGCCAGATTAAAATTCACGAACTCTTCTTTCATTTGAATTGAATGCTTTGAGTTGGGGTAGATTATCGCA
AATTACTCATCACATTTATTGACTACGAACTTGCTGATGTCCTTTTTTTATTTATATTTTTCTTCAGTGA
AGCGATTTTTTTTTTACACAGACCAAGACGGAAAAAAGTAGCTAAGGAAGAAAACAAAATCATGAAAAAA
ATGTGAAGTGATCATGCACATCGCATCAACTTAAACATTGGCTTAGAGATATATAGAGTTAGAGTTTACG
GCAACCTTTAAGCACCAATACCTTTTGGCATAGTCTAAAGACCTGGTTCTTAATTTTAAACAAATTTAAC
TAAAGATTTCCCTATCAAAGAAGTAACGAGTTGACAGATTTTCTCAAAATAAATCGATACTGCATTTCTA
GGCATATCCAGCGAGATCTATGTGAGACCAGACCAATAAAAAACGCCCGGCGGCAACCGAGCGTTCTGAA
CAAATCCAGATGGAGTTCTGAGGTCATTACTGGATCTATCAACAGGAGTCCAAGCGAGCTCGATATCAAA
TTACGCCCCGCCCTGCCACTCATCGCAGTACTGTTGTAATTCATTAAGCATTCTGCCGACATGGAAGCCA
TCACAAACGGCATGATGAACCTGAATCGCCAGCGGCATCAGCACCTTGTCGCCTTGCGTATAATATTTGC
CCATGGTGAAAACGGGGGCGAAGAAGTTGTCCATATTGGCCACGTTTAAATCAAAACTGGTGAAACTCAC
CCAGGGATTGGCTGAAACGAAAAACATATTCTCAATAAACCCTTTAGGGAAATAGGCCAGGTTTTCACCG
TAACACGCCACATCTTGCGAATATATGTGTAGAAACTGCCGGAAATCGTCGTGGTATTCACTCCAGAGCG
ATGAAAACGTTTCAGTTTGCTCATGGAAAACGGTGTAACAAGGGTGAACACTATCCCATATCACCAGCTC
ACCGTCTTTCATTGCCATACGAAATTCCGGATGAGCATTCATCAGGCGGGCAAGAATGTGAATAAAGGCC
GGATAAAACTTGTGCTTATTTTTCTTTACGGTCTTTAAAAAGGCCGTAATATCCAGCTGAACGGTCTGGT
TATAGGTACATTGAGCAACTGACTGAAATGCCTCAAAATGTTCTTTACGATGCCATTGGGATATATCAAC
GGTGGTATATCCAGTGATTTTTTTCTCCATTTTAGCTTCCTTAGCTCCTGAAAATCTCGATAACTCAAAA
AATACGCCCGGTAGTGATCTTATTTCATTATGGTGAAAGTTGGAACCTCTTACGTGCCCGATCAATCATG
ACCAAAATCCCTTAACGTGAGTTTTCGTTCCACTGAGCGTCAGACCCCGTAGAAAAGATCAAAGGATCTT
CTTGAGATCCTTTTTTTCTGCGCGTAATCTGCTGCTTGCAAACAAAAAAACCACCGCTACCAGCGGTGGT
TTGTTTGCCGGATCAAGAGCTACCAACTCTTTTTCCGAAGGTAACTGGCTTCAGCAGAGCGCAGATACCA
AATACTGTTCTTCTAGTGTAGCCGTAGTTAGGCCACCACTTCAAGAACTCTGTAGCACCGCCTACATACC
TCGCTCTGCTAATCCTGTTACCAGTGGCTGCTGCCAGTGGCGATAAGTCGTGTCTTACCGGGTTGGACTC
AAGACGATAGTTACCGGATAAGGCGCAGCGGTCGGGCTGAACGGGGGGTTCGTGCACACAGCCCAGCTTG
GAGCGAACGACCTACACCGAACTGAGATACCTACAGCGTGAGCTATGAGAAAGCGCCACGCTTCCCGAAG
GGAGAAAGGCGGACAGGTATCCGGTAAGCGGCAGGGTCGGAACAGGAGAGCGCACGAGGGAGCTTCCAGG
GGGAAACGCCTGGTATCTTTATAGTCCTGTCGGGTTTCGCCACCTCTGACTTGAGCGTCGATTTTTGTGA
TGCTCGTCAGGGGGGCGGAGCCTATGGAAAAACGCCAGCAACGCGGCCTTTTTACGGTTCCTGGCCTTTT
GCTGGCCTTTTGCTCACATGTTCTTTCCTGCGTTATCCCCTGATTCTGTGGATAACCGTAG
Features (pLannotate 1.2.2; 4 found; start..end, strand, type, name):
    736..770     -  terminator     lambda t0 terminator: minimal transcription terminator from phage lambda (Scholtissek and Grosse, 1987)
    844..1500    -  CDS            cat: CAT_ECOLX - Experimental evidence at protein level: Swiss-Prot protein existence level 1. This enzyme is an effector of chloramphenicol resistance in bacteria. From Escherichia coli. This protein is used as a marker in many commonly used cloning vectors, such as pACYC184.
   1501..1598    -  promoter       cat promoter: promoter of the E. coli cat gene encoding chloramphenicol acetyltransferase
   1682..2270    +  rep_origin     ori: high-copy-number ColE1/pMB1/pBR322/pUC origin of replication
