[The description below was written by a language model from this plasmid's Addgene catalogue record and pLannotate feature annotations shown in this document.]
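Description:
pYTK027 is a small (about 2.4 kb) part plasmid from the Dueber yeast toolkit (YTK), a modular, multipart assembly system for building Saccharomyces cerevisiae expression constructs. It is built on the pYTK001 part-entry backbone and carries pREV1, the promoter of the budding yeast REV1 gene, stored as a "Type 2" part, the position in the YTK scheme reserved for promoters. The insert was introduced through BsmBI sites that were destroyed during cloning, as expected for type IIS restriction enzyme-based (Golden Gate-style) domestication of a part into an entry vector. The record does not describe the promoter's strength or regulation, and the automated feature table does not annotate the promoter insert itself. It presumably lies in the unannotated region of roughly 700 bp upstream of the backbone elements.

The annotated features are all backbone components for propagation in E. coli. A high-copy ColE1/pUC-type origin of replication provides maintenance. A chloramphenicol acetyltransferase (cat) gene, driven by its native cat promoter and followed by the phage lambda t0 terminator, confers chloramphenicol resistance. No yeast origin, yeast selectable marker or coding sequence appears in the feature table, so although the plasmid is catalogued as a bacterial expression vector, it functions as a storage and donor plasmid rather than an expression construct. Its intended use is to supply the REV1 promoter for assembly with other toolkit part types, such as coding sequences and terminators, into complete transcriptional units for yeast.
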