Addgene plasmid #65134: pYTK027
Purpose: Encodes pREV1 as a Type 2 part to be used in the Dueber YTK system
Depositing lab: John Dueber. Depositing organization: University of California, Berkeley. Publication: A Highly Characterized Yeast Toolkit for Modular, Multipart Assembly. Lee ME, DeLoache WC, Cervantes B, Dueber JE. ACS Synth Biol. 2015 Apr 14. 10.1021/sb500366v PubMed 25871405.
Backbone
  Vector backbone: pYTK001
  Vector type: Bacterial Expression
Growth in bacteria
  Bacterial resistance: Chloramphenicol, 25 μg/mL
  Growth temperature: 37°C
  Growth strain: DH10B
  Copy number: High Copy
Gene/Insert
  Gene/Insert name: pREV1
  Species: S. cerevisiae (budding yeast)
  Cloning method: Restriction Enzyme; 5′ cloning site BsmBI (destroyed during cloning); 3′ cloning site BsmBI (destroyed during cloning)
Terms and licenses: Academic/Nonprofit Terms; Industry Terms: Not Available to Industry
Depositor comments: Type 2 parts are promoters in the Dueber YTK. For more information, please visit the supplemental information in PMID:25871405.
How to cite: pYTK027 was a gift from John Dueber (Addgene plasmid # 65134 ; http://n2t.net/addgene:65134 ; RRID:Addgene_65134)
