>Addgene plasmid #65134 | pYTK027 | addgene partial sequence | sequence record 111943 | pRS414-R 5'-CACCTCTGACTTGAGCGTCG-3'
GGGGGGCGGAGCCTATGGAAAAACGCCAGCAACGCGGCCTTTTTACGGTTCCTGGCCTTTTGCTGGCCTT
TTGCTCACATGTTCTTTCCTGCGTTATCCCCTGATTCTGTGGATAACCGTAGTCGGTCTCAAACGGTGTT
GTTATCCGATACAACCGGATATTTTTCTTTTAATGAGTCTAAACCGTGATAGCTTCAGGTTAATACAATC
AAAAAAAGCTCAAATATTCTTTTAATGCCGCGTTCACAGATTCCAATTGAATACAACTAGGTAGTTCATT
ATATGAAGCCTTTGCTACTATTTTTCACTATAGTCTGCCTTCACCTTAATGCAGACATCCACATATTTTA
ATCACTTTAAAATAAAAAGGAAGATATATTAGAAGCTATGATCCAATCTGTAAGCCAGATTAAAATTCAC
GAACTCTTCTTTCATTTGAATTGAATGCTTTGAGTTGGGGTAGATTATCGCAAATTACTCATCACATTTA
TTGACTACGAACTTGCTGATGTCCTTTTTTTATTTATATTTTTCTTCAGTGAAGCGATTTTTTTTTTACA
CAGACCAAGACGGAAAAAAGTAGCTAAGGAAGAAAACAAAATCATGAAAAAAATGTGAAGTGATCATGCA
CATCGCATCAACTTAAACATTGGCTTAGAGATATATAGAGTTAGAGTTTACGGCAACCTTTAAGCACCAA
TACCTTTTGGCATAGTCTAAAGACCTGGTTCTTAATTTTAAACAAATTTAACTAAAGATTTCCCTATCAA
AGAAGTAACGAGTTGACAGATTTTCTCAAAATAAATCGATACTGCATTTCTAGGCATATCCAGCGAGATC
TATGTGAGACCAGACCAATAAAAAACGCCCGGCGGCAACCGAGCGTTCTGAACAAATCCAGATGGAGTTC
TGAGGTCATTACTGGATCTATCAACAGGAGTCCAAGCGAGCTCGATATCAAATTACGCCCCGCCCTGCCA
CTC
