>Addgene plasmid #65134 | pYTK027 | addgene partial sequence | sequence record 112426 | CAT-F 5'-GTTTGTGATGGCTTCCATGTC-3'
TACTGCGATGAGTGGCAGGGCGGGGCGTAATTTGATATCGAGCTCGCTTGGACTCCTGTTGATAGATCCA
GTAATGACCTCAGAACTCCATCTGGATTTGTTCAGAACGCTCGGTTGCCGCCGGGCGTTTTTTATTGGTC
TGGTCTCACATAGATCTCGCTGGATATGCCTAGAAATGCAGTATCGATTTATTTTGAGAAAATCTGTCAA
CTCGTTACTTCTTTGATAGGGAAATCTTTAGTTAAATTTGTTTAAAATTAAGAACCAGGTCTTTAGACTA
TGCCAAAAGGTATTGGTGCTTAAAGGTTGCCGTAAACTCTAACTCTATATATCTCTAAGCCAATGTTTAA
GTTGATGCGATGTGCATGATCACTTCACATTTTTTTCATGATTTTGTTTTCTTCCTTAGCTACTTTTTTC
CGTCTTGGTCTGTGTAAAAAAAAAATCGCTTCACTGAAGAAAAATATAAATAAAAAAAGGACATCAGCAA
GTTCGTAGTCAATAAATGTGATGAGTAATTTGCGATAATCTACCCCAACTCAAAGCATTCAATTCAAATG
AAAGAAGAGTTCGTGAATTTTAATCTGGCTTACAGATTGGATCATAGCTTCTAATATATCTTCCTTTTTA
TTTTAAAGTGATTAAAATATGTGGATGTCTGCATTAAGGTGAAGGCAGACTATAGTGAAAAATAGTAGCA
AAGGCTTCATATAATGAACTACCTAGTTGTATTCAATTGGAATCTGTGAACGCGGCATTAAAAGAATATT
TGAGCTTTTTTTGATTGTATTAACCTGAAGCTATCACGGTTTAGACTCATTAAAAGAAAAATATCCGGTT
GTATCGGATAACAACACCGTTTGAGACCGACTACGGTTATCCACAGAATCAGGGGATAACGCAGGAAAGA
ACATGTGAGCAAAAGGCCAGCAAAAGGCCAGGAACCGTAAAAAAAGGCC
